Addgene plasmid #114734: negEKARet-cyto
Purpose: Negative control of EKARet-cyto
Depositing lab: Ryohei Yasuda. Depositing organization: Max Planck Florida Institute. Publication: Imaging ERK and PKA Activation in Single Dendritic Spines during Structural Plasticity. Tang S, Yasuda R. Neuron. 2017 Mar 22;93(6):1315-1324.e3. doi: 10.1016/j.neuron.2017.02.032. Epub 2017 Mar 9. PubMed 28285819.
Backbone
  Vector backbone: pCI
  Vector type: Mammalian Expression
Growth in bacteria
  Bacterial resistance: Ampicillin, 100 μg/mL
  Growth temperature: 37°C
  Growth strain: DH5alpha
  Copy number: High Copy
Gene/Insert
  Gene/Insert name: Negative Control of EKARet-cyto
  Insert size (bp): 2000
  Promoter: CMV
  Tag / fusion protein: sREAChet (N terminal on insert); EGFP (C terminal on insert)
  Cloning method: Restriction Enzyme; 5′ cloning site NheI (unknown if destroyed); 3′ cloning site NotI (unknown if destroyed)
  Sequencing primers: 5′ CMV Forward; 3′ CCCTGAACCTGAAACATAAAATG
Terms and licenses: Academic/Nonprofit Terms; Industry Terms: Not Available to Industry
Depositor comments: Our lab (EKAR), Michiyuki Matsuda (EKAREV)
How to cite: negEKARet-cyto was a gift from Ryohei Yasuda (Addgene plasmid # 114734 ; http://n2t.net/addgene:114734 ; RRID:Addgene_114734)
