[The description below was written by a language model from this plasmid's Addgene catalogue record and pLannotate feature annotations shown in this document.]
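Description:
negEKARet-cyto is a mammalian expression plasmid built on the pCI backbone that encodes the negative-control version of EKARet-cyto, a genetically encoded reporter of ERK activity. It is propagated in E. coli as a high-copy plasmid from a ColE1/pUC-type origin under ampicillin selection (β-lactamase with its own promoter). An f1 origin and short annotated remnants of lacZα, bom and rop are backbone carry-over.

Expression is driven by the human CMV immediate-early enhancer and promoter, followed by the pCI chimeric β-globin/immunoglobulin intron, which generally improves transcript processing and expression. A T7 promoter sits just upstream of the coding region, and an SV40 polyadenylation signal lies downstream. The roughly 2 kb insert, cloned between NheI and NotI, is a single fusion protein. At the N terminus is a YFP-derived domain that the annotation software labels Citrine and that the record identifies as sREAChet, the acceptor. Next comes a fragment of human PIN1, a protein that binds phosphorylated Ser/Thr-Pro motifs. An unannotated stretch of about 400 bp follows; in sensors of this design it would hold the linker and kinase substrate sequence, although the feature table does not identify it. EGFP is the C-terminal donor.

In the active sensor, phosphorylation-dependent binding of the phospho-binding domain changes energy transfer between EGFP and the acceptor. The record does not state which change makes this version unresponsive, nor which element confers the cytoplasmic localisation implied by the name. The depositor comments trace the design to the earlier EKAR and EKAREV sensors. The associated work concerns imaging ERK and PKA activation in single dendritic spines, where this construct would serve to separate genuine ERK-dependent signals from nonspecific changes.
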