Features (pLannotate 1.2.2; 16 found; start..end, strand, type, name):
    140..517     +  enhancer       CMV enhancer: human cytomegalovirus immediate early enhancer
    519..718     +  promoter       CMV promoter: human cytomegalovirus (CMV) immediate early promoter
    857..989     +  intron         chimeric intron: chimera between introns from human β-globin and immunoglobulin heavy chain genes
   1034..1052    +  promoter       T7 promoter: promoter for bacteriophage T7 RNA polymerase
   1058..1774    +  CDS            Citrine: enhanced variant of YFP (Heikal et al., 2001) mammalian codon-optimized
   1781..1942    +  CDS            PIN1 (fragment): PIN1_HUMAN - Experimental evidence at protein level: Swiss-Prot protein existence level 1. Peptidyl-prolyl cis/trans isomerase (PPIase) that binds to and isomerizes specific phosphorylated Ser/Thr-Pro (pSer/Thr-Pro) motifs (PubMed:21497122, PubMed:23623683, PubMed:29686383). By inducing conformational changes in a subset of phosphorylated proteins, acts as a molecular switch in multiple cellular processes (PubMed:21497122, PubMed:22033920, PubMed:23623683). Displays a preference for acidic residues located N-terminally to the proline bond to be isomerized. Regulates mitosis presumably by inter
   2363..3079    +  CDS            EGFP: EGFP is a basic (constitutively fluorescent) green fluorescent protein published in 1996, derived from Aequorea victoria. It is reported to be a rapidly-maturing weak dimer with moderate acid sensitivity.
   3158..3279    -  polyA_signal   SV40 poly(A) signal: SV40 polyadenylation signal
   3302..3370    -  CDS            large T antigen (fragment): large T antigen from SV40 (simian virus 40)
   3389..3456    +  CDS            lacZα (fragment): LacZα fragment of β-galactosidase; lacZ fragment
   3460..3888    +  rep_origin     f1 ori (sequence partly withheld): f1 bacteriophage origin of replication; arrow indicates direction of (+) strand synthesis
   3916..4015    -  misc_feature   bom (fragment): basis of mobility region from pBR322
   4117..4152    -  CDS            rop (fragment): Rop protein, which maintains plasmids at low copy number; rop
   4247..4351    +  promoter       AmpR promoter: bla
   4352..5212    +  CDS            AmpR: β-lactamase; bla; confers resistance to ampicillin, carbenicillin, and related antibiotics
   5383..5970    +  rep_origin     ori: high-copy-number ColE1/pMB1/pBR322/pUC origin of replication
>Addgene plasmid #114734 | negEKARet-cyto | addgene full sequence | sequence record 224302 | Addgene NGS Result
TCAATATTGGCCATTAGCCATATTATTCATTGGTTATATAGCATAAATCAATATTGGCTATTGGCCATTG
CATACGTTGTATCTATATCATAATATGTACATTTATATTGGCTCATGTCCAATATGACCGCCATGTTGGC
ATTGATTATTGACTAGTTATTAATAGTAATCAATTACGGGGTCATTAGTTCATAGCCCATATATGGAGTT
CCGCGTTACATAACTTACGGTAAATGGCCCGCCTGGCTGACCGCCCAACGACCCCCGCCCATTGACGTCA
ATAATGACGTATGTTCCCATAGTAACGCCAATAGGGACTTTCCATTGACGTCAATGGGCGGAGTATTTAC
GGTAAACTGCCCACTTGGCAGTACATCAAGTGTATCATATGCCAAGTCCGCCCCCTATTGACGTCAATGA
CGGTAAATGGCCCGCCTGGCATTATGCCCAGTACATGACCTTACGGGACTTTCCTACTTGGCAGTACATC
TACGTATTAGTCATCGCTATTACCATGGTGATGCGGTTTTGGCAGTACACCAATGGGCGTGGATAGCGGT
TTGACTCACGGGGATTTCCAAGTCTCCACCCCATTGACGTCAATGGGAGTTTGTTTTGGCACCAAAATCA
ACGGGACTTTCCAAAATGTCGTAATAACCCCGCCCCGTTGACGCAAATGGGCGGTAGGCGTGTACGGTGG
GAGGTCTATATAAGCAGAGCTCGTTTAGTGAACCGTCAGATCACTAGAAGCTTTATTGCGGTAGTTTATC
ACAGTTAAATTGCTAACGCAGTCAGTGCTTCTGACACAACAGTCTCGAACTTAAGCTGCAGAAGTTGGTC
GTGAGGCACTGGGCAGGTAAGTATCAAGGTTACAAGACAGGTTTAAGGAGACCAATAGAAACTGGGCTTG
TCGAGACAGAGAAGACTCTTGCGTTTCTGATAGGCACCTATTGGTCTTACTGACATCCACTTTGCCTTTC
TCTCCACAGGTGTCCACTCCCAGTTCAATTACAGCTCTTAAGGCTAGAGTACTTAATACGACTCACTATA
GGCTAGCATGGTGAGCAAGGGCGAGGAGCTGTTCACCGGGGTGGTGCCCATCCTGGTCGAGCTGGACGGC
GACGTAAACGGCCACAAGTTCAGCGTGTCCGGCGAGGGCGAGGGCGATGCCACCTACGGCAAGCTGACCC
TGAAGCTCATCTGCACCACCGGCAAGCTGCCCGTGCCCTGGCCCACCCTCGTGACCACCTTCGGCTACGG
CCTGATGTGCTTCGCCCGCTACCCCGACCACATGAAGCAGCACGACTTCTTCAAGTCCGCCATGCCCGAA
GGCTACGTCCAGGAGCGCACCATCTTCTTCAAGGACGACGGCAACTACAAGACCCGCGCCGAGGTGAAGT
TCGAGGGCGACACCCTGGTGAACCGCATCGAGCTGAAGGGCATCGACTTCAAGGAGGACGGCAACATCCT
GGGGCACAAGCTGGAGTACAACTGGAACAGCGTCAACGTCTATATCATGGCCGACAAGCAGAAGAACGGC
ATCAAGGTGAACTTCAAGATCCGCCACAACATCGAGGACGGCAGCGTGCAGCTCGCCGACCACTACCAGC
AGAACACCCCCATCGGCGACGGCCCCGTGCTGCTGCCCGACAACCACTACCTGAGCTACCAGTCCGCCCT
GTTCAAAGACCCCAACGAGAAGCGCGATCACATGGTCCTGCTGGAGTTCCTGACCGCCGCCGGGATCACT
CTCGGCATGGACGAGCTGTACAAGCTCGAGATGGCGGACGAGGAGAAGCTGCCGCCCGGCTGGGAGAAGC
GCATGAGCCGCAGCTCAGGCCGAGTGTACTACTTCAACCACATCACTAACGCCAGCCAGTGGGAGCGGCC
CAGCGGCAACAGCAGCAGTGGTGGCAAAAACGGGCAGGGGGAGCCTGCCAGGGGTACCAGTGCTGGTGGT
AGTGCTGGTGGTAGTGCTGGTGGTAGTGCTGGTGGTAGTGCTGGTGGTTCCGGCAGTGCTGGTGGTAGTG
CTGGTGGTAGTACCAGTGCTGGTGGTAGTGCTGGTGGTAGTGCTGGTGGTAGTGCTGGTGGTAGTGCTGG
TGGTTCCGGCAGTGCTGGTGGTAGTGCTGGTGGTAGTACCAGTGCTGGTGGTAGTGCTGGTGGTAGTGCT
GGTGGTAGTGCTGGTGGTAGTGCTGGTGGTTCCGGCAGTGCTGGTGGTAGTGCTGGTGGTAGTACCAGTG
CTGGTGGTAGTGCTGGTGGTAGTGCTGGTGGTAGTGCTGGTGGTAGTGCTGGTGGTTCCGGACCAGATGT
CCCTAGAGCTCCAGTGGATAAAGCAAAGCTGTCATTCCAATTTCCGACGCGTATGGTGAGCAAGGGCGAG
GAGCTGTTCACCGGGGTGGTGCCCATCCTGGTCGAGCTGGACGGCGACGTAAACGGCCACAAGTTCAGCG
TGTCCGGCGAGGGCGAGGGCGATGCCACCTACGGCAAGCTGACCCTGAAGTTCATCTGCACCACCGGCAA
GCTGCCCGTGCCCTGGCCCACCCTCGTGACCACCCTGACCTACGGCGTGCAGTGCTTCAGCCGCTACCCC
GACCACATGAAGCAGCACGACTTCTTCAAGTCCGCCATGCCCGAAGGCTACGTCCAGGAGCGCACCATCT
TCTTCAAGGACGACGGCAACTACAAGACCCGCGCCGAGGTGAAGTTCGAGGGCGACACCCTGGTGAACCG
CATCGAGCTGAAGGGCATCGACTTCAAGGAGGACGGCAACATCCTGGGGCACAAGCTGGAGTACAACTAC
AACAGCCACAACGTCTATATCATGGCCGACAAGCAGAAGAACGGCATCAAGGTGAACTTCAAGATCCGCC
ACAACATCGAGGACGGCAGCGTGCAGCTCGCCGACCACTACCAGCAGAACACCCCCATCGGCGACGGCCC
CGTGCTGCTGCCCGACAACCACTACCTGAGCACCCAGTCCGCCCTGAGCAAAGACCCCAACGAGAAGCGC
GATCACATGGTCCTGCTGGAGTTCGTGACCGCCGCCGGGATCACTCTCGGCATGGACGAGCTGTACAAGG
ATGCTCTTCAAAAAAAACTTGAAGAACTTGAACTTGACGAATGAACTAGTATCTGCGGCCGCTTCGAGCA
GACATGATAAGATACATTGATGAGTTTGGACAAACCACAACTAGAATGCAGTGAAAAAAATGCTTTATTT
GTGAAATTTGTGATGCTATTGCTTTATTTGTAACCATTATAAGCTGCAATAAACAAGTTAACAACAACAA
TTGCATTCATTTTATGTTTCAGGTTCAGGGGGAGATGTGGGAGGTTTTTTAAAGCAAGTAAAACCTCTAC
AAATGTGGTAAAATCGATAAGGATCCGGGCTGGCGTAATAGCGAAGAGGCCCGCACCGATCGCCCTTCCC
AACAGTTGCGCAGCCTGAATGGCGAATGG
[124 nt withheld, positions 3460-3583]
C
[91 nt withheld, positions 3585-3675]
A
[49 nt withheld, positions 3677-3725]
CCTTTGACGTTGGAGTCCACGTTCTTT
[37 nt withheld, positions 3753-3789]
ACCCTATCTCGGTCTATTCTTTTGATTTATAAGGGATTTTGCCGATTTCGGCCTATTGGTTAAAAAATGA
GCTGATTTAACAAAAATTTAACGCGAATTTTAACAAAATATTAACGCTTACAATTTCCTGATGCGGTATT
TTCTCCTTACGCATCTGTGCGGTATTTCACACCGCATATGGTGCACTCTCAGTACAATCTGCTCTGATGC
CGCATAGTTAAGCCAGCCCCGACACCCGCCAACACCCGCTGACGCGCCCTGACGGGCTTGTCTGCTCCCG
GCATCCGCTTACAGACAAGCTGTGACCGTCTCCGGGAGCTGCATGTGTCAGAGGTTTTCACCGTCATCAC
CGAAACGCGCGAGACGAAAGGGCCTCGTGATACGCCTATTTTTATAGGTTAATGTCATGATAATAATGGT
TTCTTAGACGTCAGGTGGCACTTTTCGGGGAAATGTGCGCGGAACCCCTATTTGTTTATTTTTCTAAATA
CATTCAAATATGTATCCGCTCATGAGACAATAACCCTGATAAATGCTTCAATAATATTGAAAAAGGAAGA
GTATGAGTATTCAACATTTCCGTGTCGCCCTTATTCCCTTTTTTGCGGCATTTTGCCTTCCTGTTTTTGC
TCACCCAGAAACGCTGGTGAAAGTAAAAGATGCTGAAGATCAGTTGGGTGCACGAGTGGGTTACATCGAA
CTGGATCTCAACAGCGGTAAGATCCTTGAGAGTTTTCGCCCCGAAGAACGTTTTCCAATGATGAGCACTT
TTAAAGTGCTGCTATGTGGCGCGGTATTATCCCGTATTGACGCCGGGCAAGAGCAACTCGGTCGCCGCAT
ACACTATTCTCAGAATGACTTGGTTGAGTACTCACCAGTCACAGAAAAGCATCTTACGGATGGCATGACA
GTAAGAGAATTATGCAGTGCTGCCATAACCATGAGTGATAACACTGCGGCCAACTTACTTCTGACAACGA
TCGGAGGACCGAAGGAGCTAACCGCTTTTTTGCACAACATGGGGGATCATGTAACTCGCCTTGATCGTTG
GGAACCGGAGCTGAATGAAGCCATACCAAACGACGAGCGTGACACCACGATGCCTGTAGCAATGGCAACA
ACGTTGCGCAAACTATTAACTGGCGAACTACTTACTCTAGCTTCCCGGCAACAATTAATAGACTGGATGG
AGGCGGATAAAGTTGCAGGACCACTTCTGCGCTCGGCCCTTCCGGCTGGCTGGTTTATTGCTGATAAATC
TGGAGCCGGTGAGCGTGGGTCTCGCGGTATCATTGCAGCACTGGGGCCAGATGGTAAGCCCTCCCGTATC
GTAGTTATCTACACGACGGGGAGTCAGGCAACTATGGATGAACGAAATAGACAGATCGCTGAGATAGGTG
CCTCACTGATTAAGCATTGGTAACTGTCAGACCAAGTTTACTCATATATACTTTAGATTGATTTAAAACT
TCATTTTTAATTTAAAAGGATCTAGGTGAAGATCCTTTTTGATAATCTCATGACCAAAATCCCTTAACGT
GAGTTTTCGTTCCACTGAGCGTCAGACCCCGTAGAAAAGATCAAAGGATCTTCTTGAGATCCTTTTTTTC
TGCGCGTAATCTGCTGCTTGCAAACAAAAAACCACCGCTACCAGCGGTGGTTTGTTTGCCGGATCAAGAG
CTACCAACTCTTTTTCCGAAGGTAACTGGCTTCAGCAGAGCGCAGATACCAAATACTGTTCTTCTAGTGT
AGCCGTAGTTAGGCCACCACTTCAAGAACTCTGTAGCACCGCCTACATACCTCGCTCTGCTAATCCTGTT
ACCAGTGGCTGCTGCCAGTGGCGATAAGTCGTGTCTTACCGGGTTGGACTCAAGACGATAGTTACCGGAT
AAGGCGCAGCGGTCGGGCTGAACGGGGGGTTCGTGCACACAGCCCAGCTTGGAGCGAACGACCTACACCG
AACTGAGATACCTACAGCGTGAGCTATGAGAAAGCGCCACGCTTCCCGAAGGGAGAAAGGCGGACAGGTA
TCCGGTAAGCGGCAGGGTCGGAACAGGAGAGCGCACGAGGGAGCTTCCAGGGGGAAACGCCTGGTATCTT
TATAGTCCTGTCGGGTTTCGCCACCTCTGACTTGAGCGTCGATTTTTGTGATGCTCGTCAGGGGGGCGGA
GCCTATGGAAAAACGCCAGCAACGCGGCCTTTTTACGGTTCCTGGCCTTTTGCTGGCCTTTTGCTCACAT
GGCTCGACAGATCT
